>Addgene plasmid #91288 | pHH0103_DST-1/1 | addgene full sequence | sequence record 191113 | Addgene NGS Result
ATTATCATGACATTAACCTATAAAAATAGGCGTATCACGAGGCCCTTTCGTCTTCAAGAATTCCCGACAC
CATCGAATGGTGCAAAACCTTTCGCGGTATGGCATGATAGCGCCCGGAAGAGAGTCAATTCAGGGTGGTG
AATGTGAAACCAGTAACGTTATACGATGTCGCAGAGTATGCCGGTGTCTCTTATCAGACCGTTTCCCGCG
TGGTGAACCAGGCCAGCCACGTTTCTGCGAAAACGCGGGAAAAAGTGGAAGCGGCGATGGCGGAGCTGAA
TTACATTCCCAACCGCGTGGCACAACAACTGGCGGGCAAACAGTCGTTGCTGATTGGCGTTGCCACCTCC
AGTCTGGCCCTGCACGCGCCGTCGCAAATTGTCGCGGCGATTAAATCTCGCGCCGATCAACTGGGTGCCA
GCGTGGTGGTGTCGATGGTAGAACGAAGCGGCGTCGAAGCCTGTAAAGCGGCGGTGCACAATCTTCTCGC
GCAACGCGTCAGTGGGCTGATCATTAACTATCCGCTGGATGACCAGGATGCCATTGCTGTGGAAGCTGCC
TGCACTAATGTTCCGGCGTTATTTCTTGATGTCTCTGACCAGACACCCATCAACAGTATTATTTTCTCCC
ATGAAGACGGTACGCGACTGGGCGTGGAGCATCTGGTCGCATTGGGTCACCAGCAAATCGCGCTGTTAGC
GGGCCCATTAAGTTCTGTCTCGGCGCGTCTGCGTCTGGCTGGCTGGCATAAATATCTCACTCGCAATCAA
ATTCAGCCGATAGCGGAACGGGAAGGCGACTGGAGTGCCATGTCCGGTTTTCAACAAACCATGCAAATGC
TGAATGAGGGCATCGTTCCCACTGCGATGCTGGTTGCCAACGATCAGATGGCGCTGGGCGCAATGCGCGC
CATTACCGAGTCCGGGCTGCGCGTTGGTGCGGATATCTCGGTAGTGGGATACGACGATACCGAAGACAGC
TCATGTTATATCCCGCCGTTAACCACCATCAAACAGGATTTTCGCCTGCTGGGGCAAACCAGCGTGGACC
GCTTGCTGCAACTCTCTCAGGGCCAGGCGGTGAAGGGCAATCAGCTGTTGCCCGTCTCACTGGTGAAAAG
AAAAACCACCCTGGCGCCCAATACGCAAACCGCCTCTCCCCGCGCGTTGGCCGATTCATTAATGCAGCTG
GCACGACAGGTTTCCCGACTGGAAAGCGGGCAGTGAGCGCAACGCAATTAATGTAAGTTAGCTCACTCAT
TAGGCACAATTCTCATGTTTGACAGCTTATCATCGACTGCACGGTGCACCAATGCTTCTGGCGTCAGGCA
GCCATCGGAAGCTGTGGTATGGCTGTGCAGGTCGTAAATCACTGCATAATTCGTGTCGCTCAAGGCGCAC
TCCCGTTCTGGATAATGTTTTTTGCGCCGACATCATAACGGTTCTGGCAAATATTCTGAAATGAGCTGTT
GACAATTAATCATCGGCTCGTATAATGTGTGGAATTGTGAGCGGATAACAATTTCACACAGGAAACAGCC
AGTCCGTTTAGGTGTTTTCACGAGCACTTCACCAACAAGGACCATAGATTATGAAAATCGAAGAACACCA
TCACCATCACCATTCCAGCGGTAAGCTTATGTCCCCTATACTAGGTTATTGGAAAATTAAGGGCCTTGTG
CAACCCACTCGACTTCTTTTGGAATATCTTGAAGAAAAATATGAAGAGCATTTGTATGAGCGCGATGAAG
GTGATAAATGGCGAAACAAAAAGTTTGAATTGGGTTTGGAGTTTCCCAATCTTCCTTATTATATTGATGG
TGATGTTAAATTAACACAGTCTATGGCCATCATACGTTATATAGCTGACAAGCACAACATGTTGGGTGGT
TGTCCAAAAGAGCGTGCAGAGATTTCAATGCTTGAAGGAGCGGTTTTGGATATTAGATACGGTGTTTCGA
GAATTGCATATAGTAAAGACTTTGAAACTCTCAAAGTTGATTTTCTTAGCAAGCTACCTGAAATGCTGAA
AATGTTCGAAGATCGTTTATGTCATAAAACATATTTAAATGGTGATCATGTAACCCATCCTGACTTCATG
TTGTATGACGCTCTTGATGTTGTTTTATACATGGACCCAATGTGCCTGGATGCGTTCCCAAAATTAGTTT
GTTTTAAAAAACGTATTGAAGCTATCCCACAAATTGATAAGTACTTGAAATCCAGCAAGTATATAGCATG
GCCTTTGCAGGGCTGGCAAGCCACGTTTGGTGGTGGCGACCATCCTCCAAAATCGGATCTGGAAGTTCTG
TTCCAGGGGCCCCTGTCCAGCGGTCTGGTTCCGCGTGGTTCCGGTACCGCGGCCCAGCCGGCCATCCCGA
TTAAAGCCATCTGTGACTATCGCCAAATTGAAATTACGATCTACAAAGACGACGAATGTGTTCTGGCAAA
TAACTCCCATCGTGCGAAATGGAAAGTCATTAGCCCGACCGGCAACGAAGCCATGGTGCCGTCTGTTTGC
TTTACGGTTCCGCCGGCGGCCGCATA
[142 nt withheld, positions 2547-2688]
C
[98 nt withheld, positions 2690-2787]
AGTTTGTACTGGTGACGAAACTCAGTGTCTAGCTAGAGTGGC
[149 nt withheld, positions 2830-2978]
T
[41 nt withheld, positions 2980-3020]
T
[62 nt withheld, positions 3022-3083]
A
[35 nt withheld, positions 3085-3119]
CCTCCCTCAATCGGTTGAATGTCGCCCTTTTGTCTTTGGCGCTGGTAAACCATATGAA
[86 nt withheld, positions 3178-3263]
T
[54 nt withheld, positions 3265-3318]
CTAGCGCCGCCCTATACCTTGTCTGCCTCCCCGCGTTGCGTCGCGGTGCATGGAGCCGGGCCACCTCGAC
CTGAATGGAAGCCGGCGGCACCTCGCTAACGGATTCACCACTCCAAGAATTGGAGCCAATCAATTCTTGC
GGAGAACTGTGAATGCGCAAACCAACCCTTGGCAGAACATATCCATCGCGTCCGCCATCTCCAGCAGCCG
CACGCGGCGCATCTCGGGCAGCGTTGGGTCCTGGCCACGGGTGCGCATGATCGTGCTCCTGTCGTTGAGG
ACCCGGCTAGGCTGGCGGGGTTGCCTTACTGGTTAGCAGAATGAATCACCGATACGCGAGCGAACGTGAA
GCGACTGCTGCTGCAAAACGTCTGCGACCTGAGCAACAACATGAATGGTCTTCGGTTTCCGTGTTTCGTA
AAGTCTGGAAACGCGGAAGTCAGCGCCCTGCACCATTATGTTCCGGATCTGCATCGCAGGATGCTGCTGG
CTACCCTGTGGAACACCTACATCTGTATTAACGAAGCGCTGGCATTGACCCTGAGTGATTTTTCTCTGGT
CCCGCCGCATCCATACCGCCAGTTGTTTACCCTCACAACGTTCCAGTAACCGGGCATGTTCATCATCAGT
AACCCGTATCGTGAGCATCCTCTCTCGTTTCATCGGTATCATTACCCCCATGAACAGAAATCCCCCTTAC
ACGGAGGCATCAGTGACCAAACAGGAAAAAACCGCCCTTAACATGGCCCGCTTTATCAGAAGCCAGACAT
TAACGCTTCTGGAGAAACTCAACGAGCTGGACGCGGATGAACAGGCAGACATCTGTGAATCGCTTCACGA
CCACGCTGATGAGCTTTACCGCAGGATCCGCGAAATTGTAAGCGTTAATATTTTGTTAAAATTCGCGTTA
AATTTTTGTTAAATCAGCTCATTTTTTAACCAATAGGCCGAAATCGGCAAAATCCCTTATAAATCAAAAG
AATAGACCGAGATAGGGT
[37 nt withheld, positions 4317-4353]
AAAGAACGTGGACTCCAACGTCAAAGG
[49 nt withheld, positions 4381-4429]
T
[91 nt withheld, positions 4431-4521]
G
[124 nt withheld, positions 4523-4646]
CGCGGATCCTGCCTCGCGCGTTTCGGTGATGACGGTGAAAACCTCTGACACATGCAGCTCCCGGAGACGG
TCACAGCTTGTCTGTAAGCGGATGCCGGGAGCAGACAAGCCCGTCAGGGCGCGTCAGCGGGTGTTGGCGG
GTGTCGGGGCGCAGCCATGACCCAGTCACGTAGCGATAGCGGAGTGTATACTGGCTTAACTATGCGGCAT
CAGAGCAGATTGTACTGAGAGTGCACCATATGCGGTGTGAAATACCGCACAGATGCGTAAGGAGAAAATA
CCGCATCAGGCGCTCTTCCGCTTCCTCGCTCACTGACTCGCTGCGCTCGGTCGTTCGGCTGCGGCGAGCG
GTATCAGCTCACTCAAAGGCGGTAATACGGTTATCCACAGAATCAGGGGATAACGCAGGAAAGAACATGT
GAGCAAAAGGCCAGCAAAAGGCCAGGAACCGTAAAAAGGCCGCGTTGCTGGCGTTTTTCCATAGGCTCCG
CCCCCCTGACGAGCATCACAAAAATCGACGCTCAAGTCAGAGGTGGCGAAACCCGACAGGACTATAAAGA
TACCAGGGTTTCCCCCTGGAAGCTCCCTCGTGCGCTCTCCTGTTCCGACCCTGCCGCTTACCGGATACCT
GTCCGCCTTTCTCCCTTCGGGAAGCGTGGCGCTTTCTCATAGCTCACGCTGTAGGTATCTCAGTTCGGTG
TAGGTCGTTCGCTCCAAGCTGGGCTGTGTGCACGAACCCCCCGTTCAGCCCGACCGCTGCGCCTTATCCG
GTAACTATCGTCTTGAGTCCAACCCGGTAAGACACGACTTATCGCCACTGGCAGCAGCCACTGGTAACAG
GATTAGCAGAGCGAGGTATGTAGGCGGTGCTACAGAGTTCTTGAAGTGGTGGCCTAACTACGGCTACACT
AGAAGGACAGTATTTGGTATCTGCGCTCTGCTGAAGCCAGTTACCTTCGGAAAAAGAGTTGGTAGCTCTT
GATCCGGCAAACAAACCACCGCTGGTAGCGGTGGTTTTTTTGTTTGCAAGCAGCAGATTACGCGCAGAAA
AAAAGGATCTCAAGAAGATCCTTTGATCTTTTCTACGGGGTCTGACGCTCAGTGGAACGAAAACTCACGT
TAAGGGATTTTGGTCATGAGATTATCAAAAAGGATCTTCACCTAGATCCTTTTAAATTAAAAATGAAGTT
TTAAATCAATCTAAAGTATATATGAGTAAACTTGGTCTGACAGTTACCAATGCTTAATCAGTGAGGCACC
TATCTCAGCGATCTGTCTATTTCGTTCATCCATAGTTGCCTGACTCCCCGTCGTGTAGATAACTACGATA
CGGGAGGGCTTACCATCTGGCCCCAGTGCTGCAATGATACCGCGAGACCCACGCTCACCGGCTCCAGATT
TATCAGCAATAAACCAGCCAGCCGGAAGGGCCGAGCGCAGAAGTGGTCCTGCAACTTTATCCGCCTCCAT
CCAGTCTATTAATTGTTGCCGGGAAGCTAGAGTAAGTAGTTCGCCAGTTAATAGTTTGCGCAACGTTGTT
GCCATTGCTGCAGGCATCGTGGTGTCACGCTCGTCGTTTGGTATGGCTTCATTCAGCTCCGGTTCCCAAC
GATCAAGGCGAGTTACATGATCCCCCATGTTGTGCAAAAAAGCGGTTAGCTCCTTCGGTCCTCCGATCGT
TGTCAGAAGTAAGTTGGCCGCAGTGTTATCACTCATGGTTATGGCAGCACTGCATAATTCTCTTACTGTC
ATGCCATCCGTAAGATGCTTTTCTGTGACTGGTGAGTACTCAACCAAGTCATTCTGAGAATAGTGTATGC
GGCGACCGAGTTGCTCTTGCCCGGCGTCAACACGGGATAATACCGCGCCACATAGCAGAACTTTAAAAGT
GCTCATCATTGGAAAACGTTCTTCGGGGCGAAAACTCTCAAGGATCTTACCGCTGTTGAGATCCAGTTCG
ATGTAACCCACTCGTGCACCCAACTGATCTTCAGCATCTTTTACTTTCACCAGCGTTTCTGGGTGAGCAA
AAACAGGAAGGCAAAATGCCGCAAAAAAGGGAATAAGGGCGACACGGAAATGTTGAATACTCATACTCTT
CCTTTTTCAATATTATTGAAGCATTTATCAGGGTTATTGTCTCATGAGCGGATACATATTTGAATGTATT
TAGAAAAATAAACAAATAGGGGTTCCGCGCACATTTCCCCGAAAAGTGCCACCTGACGTCTAAGAAACCA
TT
Features (pLannotate 1.2.2; 20 found; start..end, strand, type, name):
     66..143     +  promoter       lacIq promoter: lacI (mutant); In the lacIq allele, a single base change in the promoter boosts expression of the lacI gene about 10-fold.
    144..1226    +  CDS            lacI: lac repressor; lacI; The lac repressor binds to the lac operator to inhibit transcription in E. coli. This inhibition can be relieved by adding lactose or isopropyl-β-D-thiogalactopyranoside (IPTG).
   1239..1260    +  protein_bind   CAP binding site: CAP binding activates transcription in the presence of cAMP. E. coli catabolite activator protein
   1279..1296    +  promoter       tet promoter (fragment): E. coli promoter for tetracycline efflux protein gene
   1469..1497    +  promoter       tac promoter: strong E. coli promoter; hybrid between the trp and lac UV5 promoters
   1505..1521    +  protein_bind   lac operator: The lac repressor binds to the lac operator to inhibit transcription in E. coli. This inhibition can be relieved by adding lactose or isopropyl-β-D-thiogalactopyranoside (IPTG). lac repressor encoded by lacI
   1606..1623    +  CDS            6xHis: 6xHis affinity tag
   1639..2292    +  CDS            GST26_SCHJA: Experimental evidence at protein level: Swiss-Prot protein existence level 1. GST isoenzymes appear to play a central role in the parasite detoxification system. Other functions are also suspected including a role in increasing the solubility of haematin in the parasite gut. From Schistosoma japonicum (Blood fluke).
   2551..2598    +  terminator     fd terminator (sequence withheld): central terminator from bacteriophage fd (Otsuka and Kunisawa, 1982)
   2603..2815    +  CDS            M13 gene III (fragment) (sequence partly withheld): pIII; III; minor coat protein
   2830..3300    +  CDS            M13 gene III (fragment) (sequence partly withheld): pIII; III; minor coat protein
   3322..3392    +  CDS            TcR (fragment): tetracycline efflux protein; tet; confers resistance to tetracycline
   3634..4014    -  CDS            YPB1_ECOLX: Protein predicted: Swiss-Prot protein existence level 4. From Escherichia coli.
   4031..4182    +  CDS            rop (fragment): Rop protein, which maintains plasmids at low copy number; rop
   4218..4646    -  rep_origin     f1 ori (sequence partly withheld): f1 bacteriophage origin of replication; arrow indicates direction of (+) strand synthesis
   4655..4694    +  CDS            rop (fragment): Rop protein, which maintains plasmids at low copy number; rop
   4796..4936    +  misc_feature   bom: basis of mobility region from pBR322
   5122..5709    -  rep_origin     ori: high-copy-number ColE1/pMB1/pBR322/pUC origin of replication
   5880..6740    -  CDS            AmpR: β-lactamase; bla; confers resistance to ampicillin, carbenicillin, and related antibiotics
   6741..6845    -  promoter       AmpR promoter: bla
