[The description below was written by a language model from this plasmid's Addgene catalogue record and pLannotate feature annotations shown in this document.]
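Description:
pHH0103_DST-1/1 is a bacterial expression plasmid built on the pHH0103 backbone for producing and purifying a human SH3 domain from dystonin (DST). The "1/1" label presumably marks it as the sole SH3 domain of that protein, though the record does not explain the naming. The 186 bp human insert was cloned between SfiI and NotI sites. It is not annotated as a separate feature, but the gap between the end of the GST coding sequence and the downstream fd terminator is where it would be expected to lie.

Expression is driven by the strong hybrid tac promoter with an adjacent lac operator. The plasmid also carries lacI under the up-mutated lacIq promoter, so transcription is repressed until it is induced with IPTG. Downstream of the promoter, the annotated reading frame begins with a 6xHis tag followed by Schistosoma japonicum glutathione S-transferase. The SH3 domain would therefore be made as an N-terminally His- and GST-tagged fusion that can be purified by metal-chelate or glutathione affinity.

After the fd terminator come fragments of M13 gene III, and the backbone also contains an f1 origin, fragments of the tetracycline resistance gene and its promoter, and split rop sequences. These suggest the vector derives from a pBR322-type phage-display phagemid, and the record assigns them no function here. The plasmid replicates in E. coli from a ColE1/pMB1-family origin with the pBR322 bom region, is catalogued as low copy, and is selected with ampicillin through β-lactamase. It belongs to a collection used to survey the binding specificities of the human SH3 domain family.
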