Addgene plasmid #91288: pHH0103_DST-1/1
Purpose: Protein expression and purification of human SH3 domain construct DST-1/1
Depositing lab: Sachdev Sidhu. Depositing organization: University of Toronto. Publication: Comprehensive Analysis of the Human SH3 Domain Family Reveals a Wide Variety of Non-canonical Specificities. Teyra J, Huang H, Jain S, Guan X, Dong A, Liu Y, Tempel W, Min J, Tong Y, Kim PM, Bader GD, Sidhu SS. Structure. 2017 Oct 3;25(10):1598-1610.e3. doi: 10.1016/j.str.2017.07.017. Epub 2017 Sep 7. PubMed 28890361.
Backbone
  Vector backbone: pHH0103
  Vector type: Bacterial Expression
Growth in bacteria
  Bacterial resistance: Ampicillin, 100 μg/mL
  Growth temperature: 37°C
  Growth strain: DH5alpha
  Copy number: Low Copy
Gene/Insert
  Gene/Insert name: DST-1/1
  Species: H. sapiens (human)
  Insert size (bp): 186
  Entrez Gene: DST (a.k.a. BP240, BPA, BPAG1, CATX-15, CATX15, D6S1101, DMH, DT, EBS3, EBSB2, HSAN6, MACF2)
  Cloning method: Restriction Enzyme; 5′ cloning site Sfi1 (unknown if destroyed); 3′ cloning site Not1 (unknown if destroyed)
Terms and licenses: Academic/Nonprofit Terms; Industry Terms: Not Available to Industry
How to cite: pHH0103_DST-1/1 was a gift from Sachdev Sidhu (Addgene plasmid # 91288 ; http://n2t.net/addgene:91288 ; RRID:Addgene_91288)
