>Addgene plasmid #91288 | pHH0103_DST-1/1 | depositor partial sequence | sequence record 175776 | insert sequence
GGCCCAGCCGGCCATCCCGATTAAAGCCATCTGTGACTATCGCCAAATTGAAATTACGATCTACAAAGAC
GACGAATGTGTTCTGGCAAATAACTCCCATCGTGCGAAATGGAAAGTCATTAGCCCGACCGGCAACGAAG
CCATGGTGCCGTCTGTTTGCTTTACGGTTCCGCCGGCGGCCGC
